>Addgene plasmid #86307 | PX458_KDM6A_1 | addgene partial sequence | sequence record 170818 | Addgene Partial NGS Result
ATGGACTATAAGGACCACGACGGAGACTACAAGGATCATGATATTGATTACAAAGACGATGACGATAAGA
TGGCCCCAAAGAAGAAGCGGAAGGTCGGTATCCACGGAGTCCCAGCAGCCGACAAGAAGTACAGCATCGG
CCTGGACATCGGCACCAACTCTGTGGGCTGGGCCGTGATCACCGACGAGTACAAGGTGCCCAGCAAGAAA
TTCAAGGTGCTGGGCAACACCGACCGGCACAGCATCAAGAAGAACCTGATCGGAGCCCTGCTGTTCGACA
GCGGCGAAACAGCCGAGGCCACCCGGCTGAAGAGAACCGCCAGAAGAAGATACACCAGACGGAAGAACCG
GATCTGCTATCTGCAAGAGATCTTCAGCAACGAGATGGCCAAGGTGGACGACAGCTTCTTCCACAGACTG
GAAGAGTCCTTCCTGGTGGAAGAGGATAAGAAGCACGAGCGGCACCCCATCTTCGGCAACATCGTGGACG
AGGTGGCCTACCACGAGAAGTACCCCACCATCTACCACCTGAGAAAGAAACTGGTGGACAGCACCGACAA
GGCCGACCTGCGGCTGATCTATCTGGCCCTGGCCCACATGATCAAGTTCCGGGGCCACTTCCTGATCGAG
GGCGACCTGAACCCCGACAACAGCGACGTGGACAAGCTGTTCATCCAGCTGGTGCAGACCTACAACCAGC
TGTTCGAGGAAAACCCCATCAACGCCAGCGGCGTGGACGCCAAGGCCATCCTGTCTGCCAGACTGAGCAA
GAGCAGACGGCTGGAAAATCTGATCGCCCAGCTGCCCGGCGAGAAGAAGAATGGCCTGTTCGGAAACCTG
ATTGCCCTGAGCCTGGGCCTGACCCCCAACTTCAAGAGCAACTTCGACCTGGCCGAGGATGCCAAACTGC
AGCTGAGCAAGGACACCTACGACGACGACCTGGACAACCTGCTGGCCCAGATCGGCGACCAGTACGCCGA
CCTGTTTCTGGCCGCCAAGAACCTGTCCGACGCCATCCTGCTGAGCGACATCCTGAGAGTGAACACCGAG
ATCACCAAGGCCCCCCTGAGCGCCTCTATGATCAAGAGATACGACGAGCACCACCAGGACCTGACCCTGC
TGAAAGCTCTCGTGCGGCAGCAGCTGCCTGAGAAGTACAAAGAGATTTTCTTCGACCAGAGCAAGAACGG
CTACGCCGGCTACATTGACGGCGGAGCCAGCCAGGAAGAGTTCTACAAGTTCATCAAGCCCATCCTGGAA
AAGATGGACGGCACCGAGGAACTGCTCGTGAAGCTGAACAGAGAGGACCTGCTGCGGAAGCAGCGGACCT
TCGACAACGGCAGCATCCCCCACCAGATCCACCTGGGAGAGCTGCACGCCATTCTGCGGCGGCAGGAAGA
TTTTTACCCATTCCTGAAGGACAACCGGGAAAAGATCGAGAAGATCCTGACCTTCCGCATCCCCTACTAC
GTGGGCCCTCTGGCCAGGGGAAACAGCAGATTCGCCTGGATGACCAGAAAGAGCGAGGAAACCATCACCC
CCTGGAACTTCGAGGAAGTGGTGGACAAGGGCGCTTCCGCCCAGAGCTTCATCGAGCGGATGACCAACTT
CGATAAGAACCTGCCCAACGAGAAGGTGCTGCCCAAGCACAGCCTGCTGTACGAGTACTTCACCGTGTAT
AACGAGCTGACCAAAGTGAAATACGTGACCGAGGGAATGAGAAAGCCCGCCTTCCTGAGCGGCGAGCAGA
AAAAGGCCATCGTGGACCTGCTGTTCAAGACCAACCGGAAAGTGACCGTGAAGCAGCTGAAAGAGGACTA
CTTCAAGAAAATCGAGTGCTTCGACTCCGTGGAAATCTCCGGCGTGGAAGATCGGTTCAACGCCTCCCTG
GGCACATACCACGATCTGCTGAAAATTATCAAGGACAAGGACTTCCTGGACAATGAGGAAAACGAGGACA
TTCTGGAAGATATCGTGCTGACCCTGACACTGTTTGAGGACAGAGAGATGATCGAGGAACGGCTGAAAAC
CTATGCCCACCTGTTCGACGACAAAGTGATGAAGCAGCTGAAGCGGCGGAGATACACCGGCTGGGGCAGG
CTGAGCCGGAAGCTGATCAACGGCATCCGGGACAAGCAGTCCGGCAAGACAATCCTGGATTTCCTGAAGT
CCGACGGCTTCGCCAACAGAAACTTCATGCAGCTGATCCACGACGACAGCCTGACCTTTAAAGAGGACAT
CCAGAAAGCCCAGGTGTCCGGCCAGGGCGATAGCCTGCACGAGCACATTGCCAATCTGGCCGGCAGCCCC
GCCATTAAGAAGGGCATCCTGCAGACAGTGAAGGTGGTGGACGAGCTCGTGAAAGTGATGGGCCGGCACA
AGCCCGAGAACATCGTGATCGAAATGGCCAGAGAGAACCAGACCACCCAGAAGGGACAGAAGAACAGCCG
CGAGAGAATGAAGCGGATCGAAGAGGGCATCAAAGAGCTGGGCAGCCAGATCCTGAAAGAACACCCCGTG
GAAAACACCCAGCTGCAGAACGAGAAGCTGTACCTGTACTACCTGCAGAATGGGCGGGATATGTACGTGG
ACCAGGAACTGGACATCAACCGGCTGTCCGACTACGATGTGGACCATATCGTGCCTCAGAGCTTTCTGAA
GGACGACTCCATCGACAACAAGGTGCTGACCAGAAGCGACAAGAACCGGGGCAAGAGCGACAACGTGCCC
TCCGAAGAGGTCGTGAAGAAGATGAAGAACTACTGGCGGCAGCTGCTGAACGCCAAGCTGATTACCCAGA
GAAAGTTCGACAATCTGACCAAGGCCGAGAGAGGCGGCCTGAGCGAACTGGATAAGGCCGGCTTCATCAA
GAGACAGCTGGTGGAAACCCGGCAGATCACAAAGCACGTGGCACAGATCCTGGACTCCCGGATGAACACT
AAGTACGACGAGAATGACAAGCTGATCCGGGAAGTGAAAGTGATCACCCTGAAGTCCAAGCTGGTGTCCG
ATTTCCGGAAGGATTTCCAGTTTTACAAAGTGCGCGAGATCAACAACTACCACCACGCCCACGACGCCTA
CCTGAACGCCGTCGTGGGAACCGCCCTGATCAAAAAGTACCCTAAGCTGGAAAGCGAGTTCGTGTACGGC
GACTACAAGGTGTACGACGTGCGGAAGATGATCGCCAAGAGCGAGCAGGAAATCGGCAAGGCTACCGCCA
AGTACTTCTTCTACAGCAACATCATGAACTTTTTCAAGACCGAGATTACCCTGGCCAACGGCGAGATCCG
GAAGCGGCCTCTGATCGAGACAAACGGCGAAACCGGGGAGATCGTGTGGGATAAGGGCCGGGATTTTGCC
ACCGTGCGGAAAGTGCTGAGCATGCCCCAAGTGAATATCGTGAAAAAGACCGAGGTGCAGACAGGCGGCT
TCAGCAAAGAGTCTATCCTGCCCAAGAGGAACAGCGATAAGCTGATCGCCAGAAAGAAGGACTGGGACCC
TAAGAAGTACGGCGGCTTCGACAGCCCCACCGTGGCCTATTCTGTGCTGGTGGTGGCCAAAGTGGAAAAG
GGCAAGTCCAAGAAACTGAAGAGTGTGAAAGAGCTGCTGGGGATCACCATCATGGAAAGAAGCAGCTTCG
AGAAGAATCCCATCGACTTTCTGGAAGCCAAGGGCTACAAAGAAGTGAAAAAGGACCTGATCATCAAGCT
GCCTAAGTACTCCCTGTTCGAGCTGGAAAACGGCCGGAAGAGAATGCTGGCCTCTGCCGGCGAACTGCAG
AAGGGAAACGAACTGGCCCTGCCCTCCAAATATGTGAACTTCCTGTACCTGGCCAGCCACTATGAGAAGC
TGAAGGGCTCCCCCGAGGATAATGAGCAGAAACAGCTGTTTGTGGAACAGCACAAGCACTACCTGGACGA
GATCATCGAGCAGATCAGCGAGTTCTCCAAGAGAGTGATCCTGGCCGACGCTAATCTGGACAAAGTGCTG
TCCGCCTACAACAAGCACCGGGATAAGCCCATCAGAGAGCAGGCCGAGAATATCATCCACCTGTTTACCC
TGACCAATCTGGGAGCCCCTGCCGCCTTCAAGTACTTTGACACCACCATCGACCGGAAGAGGTACACCAG
CACCAAAGAGGTGCTGGACGCCACCCTGATCCACCAGAGCATCACCGGCCTGTACGAGACACGGATCGAC
CTGTCTCAGCTGGGAGGCGACAAAAGGCCGGCGGCCACGAAAAAGGCCGGCCAGGCAAAAAAGAAAAAGG
AATTCGGCAGTGGAGAGGGCAGAGGAAGTCTGCTAACATGCGGTGACGTCGAGGAGAATCCTGGCCCAGT
GAGCAAGGGCGAGGAGCTGTTCACCGGGGTGGTGCCCATCCTGGTCGAGCTGGACGGCGACGTAAACGGC
CACAAGTTCAGCGTGTCCGGCGAGGGCGAGGGCGATGCCACCTACGGCAAGCTGACCCTGAAGTTCATCT
GCACCACCGGCAAGCTGCCCGTGCCCTGGCCCACCCTCGTGACCACCCTGACCTACGGCGTGCAGTGCTT
CAGCCGCTACCCCGACCACATGAAGCAGCACGACTTCTTCAAGTCCGCCATGCCCGAAGGCTACGTCCAG
GAGCGCACCATCTTCTTCAAGGACGACGGCAACTACAAGACCCGCGCCGAGGTGAAGTTCGAGGGCGACA
CCCTGGTGAACCGCATCGAGCTGAAGGGCATCGACTTCAAGGAGGACGGCAACATCCTGGGGCACAAGCT
GGAGTACAACTACAACAGCCACAACGTCTATATCATGGCCGACAAGCAGAAGAACGGCATCAAGGTGAAC
TTCAAGATCCGCCACAACATCGAGGACGGCAGCGTGCAGCTCGCCGACCACTACCAGCAGAACACCCCCA
TCGGCGACGGCCCCGTGCTGCTGCCCGACAACCACTACCTGAGCACCCAGTCCGCCCTGAGCAAAGACCC
CAACGAGAAGCGCGATCACATGGTCCTGCTGGAGTTCGTGACCGCCGCCGGGATCACTCTCGGCATGGAC
GAGCTGTACAAGGAATTCTAACTAGAGCTCGCTGATCAGCCTCGACTGTGCCTTCTAGTTGCCAGCCATC
TGTTGTTTGCCCCTCCCCCGTGCCTTCCTTGACCCTGGAAGGTGCCACTCCCACTGTCCTTTCCTAATAA
AATGAGGAAATTGCATCGCATTGTCTGAGTAGGTGTCATTCTATTCTGGGGGGTGGGGTGGGGCAGGACA
GCAAGGGGGAGGATTGGGAAGAGAATAGCAGGCATGCTGGGGAGCGGCCGCAGGAACCCCTAGTGATGGA
GTTGGCCACTCCCTCTCTGCGCGCTCGCTCGCTCACTGAGGCCGGGCGACCAAAGGTCGCCCGACGCCCG
GGCTTTGCCCGGGCGGCCTCAGTGAGCGAGCGAGCGCGCAGCTGCCTGCAGGGGCGCCTGATGCGGTATT
TTCTCCTTACGCATCTGTGCGGTATTTCACACCGCATA
[95 nt withheld, positions 5499-5593]
T
[46 nt withheld, positions 5595-5640]
C
[141 nt withheld, positions 5642-5782]
CCTTTGACGTTGGAGTCCACGTTCTTT
[37 nt withheld, positions 5810-5846]
ACTCTATCTCGGGCTATTCTTTTGATTTATAAGGGATTTTGCCGATTTCGGTCTATTGGTTAAAAAATGA
GCTGATTTAACAAAAATTTAACGCGAATTTTAACAAAATATTAACGTTTACAATTTTATGGTGCACTCTC
AGTACAATCTGCTCTGATGCCGCATAGTTAAGCCAGCCCCGACACCCGCCAACACCCGCTGACGCGCCCT
GACGGGCTTGTCTGCTCCCGGCATCCGCTTACAGACAAGCTGTGACCGTCTCCGGGAGCTGCATGTGTCA
GAGGTTTTCACCGTCATCACCGAAACGCGCGAGACGAAAGGGCCTCGTGATACGCCTATTTTTATAGGTT
AATGTCATGATAATAATGGTTTCTTAGACGTCAGGTGGCACTTTTCGGGGAAATGTGCGCGGAACCCCTA
TTTGTTTATTTTTCTAAATACATTCAAATATGTATCCGCTCATGAGACAATAACCCTGATAAATGCTTCA
ATAATATTGAAAAAGGAAGAGTATGAGTATTCAACATTTCCGTGTCGCCCTTATTCCCTTTTTTGCGGCA
TTTTGCCTTCCTGTTTTTGCTCACCCAGAAACGCTGGTGAAAGTAAAAGATGCTGAAGATCAGTTGGGTG
CACGAGTGGGTTACATCGAACTGGATCTCAACAGCGGTAAGATCCTTGAGAGTTTTCGCCCCGAAGAACG
TTTTCCAATGATGAGCACTTTTAAAGTTCTGCTATGTGGCGCGGTATTATCCCGTATTGACGCCGGGCAA
GAGCAACTCGGTCGCCGCATACACTATTCTCAGAATGACTTGGTTGAGTACTCACCAGTCACAGAAAAGC
ATCTTACGGATGGCATGACAGTAAGAGAATTATGCAGTGCTGCCATAACCATGAGTGATAACACTGCGGC
CAACTTACTTCTGACAACGATCGGAGGACCGAAGGAGCTAACCGCTTTTTTGCACAACATGGGGGATCAT
GTAACTCGCCTTGATCGTTGGGAACCGGAGCTGAATGAAGCCATACCAAACGACGAGCGTGACACCACGA
TGCCTGTAGCAATGGCAACAACGTTGCGCAAACTATTAACTGGCGAACTACTTACTCTAGCTTCCCGGCA
ACAATTAATAGACTGGATGGAGGCGGATAAAGTTGCAGGACCACTTCTGCGCTCGGCCCTTCCGGCTGGC
TGGTTTATTGCTGATAAATCTGGAGCCGGTGAGCGTGGAAGCCGCGGTATCATTGCAGCACTGGGGCCAG
ATGGTAAGCCCTCCCGTATCGTAGTTATCTACACGACGGGGAGTCAGGCAACTATGGATGAACGAAATAG
ACAGATCGCTGAGATAGGTGCCTCACTGATTAAGCATTGGTAACTGTCAGACCAAGTTTACTCATATATA
CTTTAGATTGATTTAAAACTTCATTTTTAATTTAAAAGGATCTAGGTGAAGATCCTTTTTGATAATCTCA
TGACCAAAATCCCTTAACGTGAGTTTTCGTTCCACTGAGCGTCAGACCCCGTAGAAAAGATCAAAGGATC
TTCTTGAGATCCTTTTTTTCTGCGCGTAATCTGCTGCTTGCAAACAAAAAAACCACCGCTACCAGCGGTG
GTTTGTTTGCCGGATCAAGAGCTACCAACTCTTTTTCCGAAGGTAACTGGCTTCAGCAGAGCGCAGATAC
CAAATACTGTTCTTCTAGTGTAGCCGTAGTTAGGCCACCACTTCAAGAACTCTGTAGCACCGCCTACATA
CCTCGCTCTGCTAATCCTGTTACCAGTGGCTGCTGCCAGTGGCGATAAGTCGTGTCTTACCGGGTTGGAC
TCAAGACGATAGTTACCGGATAAGGCGCAGCGGTCGGGCTGAACGGGGGGTTCGTGCACACAGCCCAGCT
TGGAGCGAACGACCTACACCGAACTGAGATACCTACAGCGTGAGCTATGAGAAAGCGCCACGCTTCCCGA
AGGGAGAAAGGCGGACAGGTATCCGGTAAGCGGCAGGGTCGGAACAGGAGAGCGCACGAGGGAGCTTCCA
GGGGGAAACGCCTGGTATCTTTATAGTCCTGTCGGGTTTCGCCACCTCTGACTTGAGCGTCGATTTTTGT
GATGCTCGTCAGGGGGGCGGAGCCTATGGAAAAACGCCAGCAACGCGGCCTTTTTACGGTTCCTGGCCTT
TTGCTGGCCTTTTGCTCACATGTGAGGGCCTATTTCCCATGATTCCTTCATATTTGCATATACGATACAA
GGCTGTTAGAGAGATAATTGGAATTAATTTGACTGTAAACACAAAGATATTAGTACAAAATACGTGACGT
AGAAAGTAATAATTTCTTGGGTAGTTTGCAGTTTTAAAATTATGTTTTAAAATGGACTATCATATGCTTA
CCGTAACTTGAAAGTATTTCGATTTCTTGGCTTTATATATCTTGTGGAAAGGACGAAACACCGCTCATCT
TGATATTGTTCCAGTTTTAGAGCTAGAAATAGCAAGTTAAAATAAGGCTAGTCCGTTATCAACTTGAAAA
AGTGGCACCGAGTCGGTGCTTTTTTGTTTTAGAGCTAGAAATAGCAAGTTAAAATAAGGCTAGTCCGTTT
TTAGCGCGTGCGCCAATTCTGCAGACAAATGGCTCTAGAGGTACCC
