[The description below was written by a language model from this plasmid's Addgene catalogue record.]
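Description:
PX458_KDM6A_1 is a CRISPR plasmid built on the PX458 backbone that carries a guide RNA directed against the 3' end of the human KDM6A gene (also known as UTX or KABUK2). It is propagated in E. coli as a high-copy plasmid under ampicillin selection, and the guide sequence was introduced by Gibson cloning. The record gives no feature table, so the individual elements of this particular clone are not itemised. PX458 is generally known as an all-in-one mammalian expression vector in which a U6 promoter drives the single guide RNA scaffold and a separate cassette expresses Streptococcus pyogenes Cas9 linked through a 2A peptide to GFP. That arrangement allows transfected cells to be identified or sorted by fluorescence. These details come from general knowledge of the backbone rather than from the entry itself.

The plasmid belongs to a CRISPR-based epitope tagging system designed to add a tag, currently FLAG, to endogenous proteins. In this approach, the guide directs Cas9 to cut near the end of the coding region of the target gene, so that a tag can be inserted in frame at the native locus. This step typically relies on homology-directed repair from a separately supplied donor template, which is not part of this plasmid. The tagged endogenous protein can then be immunoprecipitated with a standard anti-tag antibody, as in the associated CETCh-seq method for ChIP-seq of DNA-binding proteins. This avoids the need for a specific antibody against each factor. The "_1" in the name suggests it may be one of several guides designed for KDM6A, though the record does not say so.
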