Addgene plasmid #86307: PX458_KDM6A_1
Purpose: Encodes gRNA for 3' target of human KDM6A
Depositing lab: Eric Mendenhall & Richard M. Myers. Depositing organization: University of Alabama in Huntsville. Publication: CETCh-seq: CRISPR epitope tagging ChIP-seq of DNA-binding proteins. Savic D, Partridge EC, Newberry KM, Smith SB, Meadows SK, Roberts BS, Mackiewicz M, Mendenhall EM, Myers RM. Genome Res. 2015 Sep 9. 10.1101/gr.193540.115 PubMed 26355004.
Backbone
  Vector backbone: PX458
  Vector type: CRISPR
Growth in bacteria
  Bacterial resistance: Ampicillin, 100 μg/mL
  Growth temperature: 37°C
  Growth strain: DH5alpha
  Copy number: High Copy
Gene/Insert
  Gene/Insert name: gRNA against KDM6A
  gRNA/shRNA sequence: GCTCATCTTGATATTGTTCCA
  Species: H. sapiens (human)
  Entrez Gene: KDM6A (a.k.a. KABUK2, UTX, bA386N14.2)
  Cloning method: Gibson Cloning
  Sequencing primers: 5′ pBR322ori-F
Terms and licenses: Academic/Nonprofit Terms; Industry Terms: Not Available to Industry
Depositor comments: Note: This plasmid is part of the Mendenhall and Meyers CRISPR-based Tagging system to add a tag (currently using FLAG) to endogenous proteins. Please see https://www.addgene.org/crispr/tagging/ for more details.
How to cite: PX458_KDM6A_1 was a gift from Eric Mendenhall & Richard M. Myers (Addgene plasmid # 86307 ; http://n2t.net/addgene:86307 ; RRID:Addgene_86307)
